Addgene plasmid #165845: pFC31
Purpose: _C31 integrase CDS
Depositing lab: Koen Venken. Depositing organization: Baylor College of Medicine. Publication: Multiplexed drug-based selection and counterselection genetic manipulations in Drosophila. Matinyan N, Karkhanis MS, Gonzalez Y, Jain A, Saltzman A, Malovannaya A, Sarrion-Perdigones A, Dierick HA, Venken KJT. Cell Rep. 2021 Sep 14;36(11):109700. doi: 10.1016/j.celrep.2021.109700. PubMed 34525356.
Backbone
  Vector backbone: pUPD2
  Backbone size w/o insert (bp): 2955
  Vector type: Insect Expression
Growth in bacteria
  Bacterial resistance: Ampicillin, 100 μg/mL
  Growth temperature: 37°C
  Growth strain: DH10B
  Copy number: High Copy
Gene/Insert
  Gene/Insert name: _C31 integrase
  Species: Viral
  Insert size (bp): 1818
  Cloning method: Restriction Enzyme; 5′ cloning site Unknown (unknown if destroyed)
Terms and licenses: Academic/Nonprofit Terms; Industry Terms: Not Available to Industry
Depositor comments: CDS
How to cite: pFC31 was a gift from Koen Venken (Addgene plasmid # 165845 ; http://n2t.net/addgene:165845 ; RRID:Addgene_165845)
