[The description below was written by a language model from this plasmid's Addgene catalogue record and pLannotate feature annotations shown in this document.]
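Description:
pFC31 is a part-donor (entry-level) plasmid that carries the coding sequence of the bacteriophage φC31 integrase in the pUPD2 backbone. The record renders the name as "_C31", apparently because the Greek letter was lost. The insert is listed as 1818 bp, of viral origin, and is flagged by the depositor simply as "CDS". Together with the roughly 2.95 kb backbone, this accounts for the 4,774 nt sequenced plasmid. Although catalogued as an insect expression vector, the record lists no insect promoter, polyadenylation signal or other eukaryotic regulatory element. The plasmid is therefore best understood as a promoterless coding-sequence module intended for assembly into expression constructs, not as a ready-to-use expression vector. The cloning sites used are recorded as unknown.

The automated feature table annotates only backbone elements and does not label the integrase itself. The integrase presumably occupies the unannotated stretch after the SP6 promoter, running to the end of the circular record. The backbone carries a high-copy ColE1/pUC-type origin for propagation in E. coli and a β-lactamase gene with its own promoter for ampicillin selection. It also has an f1 origin and a fragment of the pBR322 bom region. T7 and SP6 promoters flank the cloning region, a residual lacZα fragment sits beside it, and rrnB T1 and T2 terminators insulate it from read-through transcription.

φC31 integrase is a serine recombinase that catalyses unidirectional recombination between attP and attB sites, and it is widely used for site-specific transgene integration in Drosophila. The associated publication concerns drug-based selection and counterselection for genetic manipulation in flies, which fits use of this part as an integrase source in such constructs.
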