Features (pLannotate 1.2.2; 10 found; start..end, strand, type, name):
    115..133     -  promoter       T7 promoter: promoter for bacteriophage T7 RNA polymerase
    136..157     +  CDS            lacZα (fragment): LacZα fragment of β-galactosidase; lacZ fragment
    298..325     +  terminator     rrnB T2 terminator: transcription terminator T2 from the E. coli rrnB gene
    351..806     +  rep_origin     f1 ori (sequence partly withheld): f1 bacteriophage origin of replication; arrow indicates direction of (+) strand synthesis
    807..857     -  misc_feature   bom (fragment): basis of mobility region from pBR322
    884..988     +  promoter       AmpR promoter: bla
    989..1849    +  CDS            AmpR: β-lactamase; bla; confers resistance to ampicillin, carbenicillin, and related antibiotics
   2020..2608    +  rep_origin     ori: high-copy-number ColE1/pMB1/pBR322/pUC origin of replication
   2794..2865    -  terminator     rrnB T1 terminator: transcription terminator T1 from the E. coli rrnB gene
   2968..2986    +  promoter       SP6 promoter: promoter for bacteriophage SP6 RNA polymerase
>Addgene plasmid #165845 | pFC31 | addgene full sequence | sequence record 343605 | Addgene NGS Result
GGCTAAGCCTCCTACCGACGACGATGAGGATGACGCACAGGACGGGACAGAGGATGTAGCAGCCTAAGCT
TCGAGACCTTGAGATCAATATCTAAGGTCCTAAGCGGAATTCACCCTATAGTGAGTCGTATTACAATTCA
CTGGCCGTCGTTTTACATTGAGAAGAGAAAAGAAAACCGCCGATCCTGTCCACCGCATTACTGCAAGGTA
GTGGACAAGACCGGCGGTCTTAAGTTTTTTGGCTGAAAGGGTGGCGGGCAGGACGCCCGCCATAAACTGC
CAGGCATCAAATTAAGCAGAAGGCCATCCTGACGGATGGCCTTTTTGCGTTTCTACAATGTTACGAATGG
[124 nt withheld, positions 351-474]
C
[91 nt withheld, positions 476-566]
AGGGTGATGGTTCACGTAGTGGGCCAGCGCCCTGATAGACGGTTTTTCGCCCTTTGACGTTGGAGTCCAC
GTTCTTT
[37 nt withheld, positions 644-680]
ACCCTATCTCGGTCTATTCTTTTGATTTATAAGGGATTTTGCCGATTTCGGCCTATTGGTTAAAAAATGA
GCTGATTTAACAAAAATTTAACGCGAATTTTAACAAAATATTAACGCTTACAATTTCCTGATGCGGTATT
TTCTCCTTACGCATCTGTGCGGTATTTCACACCGCATCAGGTGGCACTTTTCGGGGAAATGTGCGCGGAA
CCCCTATTTGTTTATTTTTCTAAATACATTCAAATATGTATCCGCTCATGAGACAATAACCCTGATAAAT
GCTTCAATAATATTGAAAAAGGAAGAGTATGAGTATTCAACATTTCCGTGTCGCCCTTATTCCCTTTTTT
GCGGCATTTTGCCTTCCTGTTTTTGCTCACCCAGAAACGCTGGTGAAAGTAAAAGATGCTGAAGATCAGT
TGGGTGCACGAGTGGGTTACATCGAACTGGATCTCAACAGCGGTAAGATCCTTGAGAGTTTTCGCCCCGA
AGAACGTTTTCCAATGATGAGCACTTTTAAAGTTCTGCTATGTGGCGCGGTATTATCCCGTATTGACGCC
GGGCAAGAGCAACTCGGTCGCCGCATACACTATTCTCAGAATGACTTGGTTGAGTACTCACCAGTCACAG
AAAAGCATCTTACGGATGGCATGACAGTAAGAGAATTATGCAGTGCTGCCATAACCATGAGTGATAACAC
TGCGGCCAACTTACTTCTGACAACGATCGGAGGACCGAAGGAGCTAACCGCTTTTTTGCACAACATGGGG
GATCATGTAACTCGCCTTGATCGTTGGGAACCGGAGCTGAATGAAGCCATACCAAACGACGAGCGTGACA
CCACGATGCCTGTAGCAATGGCAACAACGTTGCGCAAACTATTAACTGGCGAACTACTTACTCTAGCTTC
CCGGCAACAATTAATAGACTGGATGGAGGCGGATAAAGTTGCAGGACCACTTCTGCGCTCGGCCCTTCCG
GCTGGCTGGTTTATTGCTGATAAATCTGGAGCCGGTGAGCGTGGGTCGCGCGGTATCATTGCAGCACTGG
GGCCAGATGGTAAGCCCTCCCGTATCGTAGTTATCTACACGACGGGGAGTCAGGCAACTATGGATGAACG
AAATAGACAGATCGCTGAGATAGGTGCCTCACTGATTAAGCATTGGTAACTGTCAGACCAAGTTTACTCA
TATATACTTTAGATTGATTTAAAACTTCATTTTTAATTTAAAAGGATCTAGGTGAAGATCCTTTTTGATA
ATCTCATGACCAAAATCCCTTAACGTGAGTTTTCGTTCCACTGAGCGTCAGACCCCGTAGAAAAGATCAA
AGGATCTTCTTGAGATCCTTTTTTTCTGCGCGTAATCTGCTGCTTGCAAACAAAAAAACCACCGCTACCA
GCGGTGGTTTGTTTGCCGGATCAAGAGCTACCAACTCTTTTTCCGAAGGTAACTGGCTTCAGCAGAGCGC
AGATACCAAATACTGTTCTTCTAGTGTAGCCGTAGTTAGGCCACCACTTCAAGAACTCTGTAGCACCGCC
TACATACCTCGCTCTGCTAATCCTGTTACCAGTGGCTGCTGCCAGTGGCGATAAGTCGTGTCTTACCGGG
TTGGACTCAAGACGATAGTTACCGGATAAGGCGCAGCGGTCGGGCTGAACGGGGGGTTCGTGCACACAGC
CCAGCTTGGAGCGAACGACCTACACCGAACTGAGATACCTACAGCGTGAGCTATGAGAAAGCGCCACGCT
TCCCGAAGGGAGAAAGGCGGACAGGTATCCGGTAAGCGGCAGGGTCGGAACAGGAGAGCGCACGAGGGAG
CTTCCAGGGGGAAACGCCTGGTATCTTTATAGTCCTGTCGGGTTTCGCCACCTCTGACTTGAGCGTCGAT
TTTTGTGATGCTCGTCAGGGGGGCGGAGCCTATGGAAAAACGCCAGCAACGCGGCCTTTTTACGGTTCCT
GGCCTTTTGCTGGCCTTTTGCTCACATGTTCTTTCCTGCGTTATCCCATGATTCTGTGGATAACCGTATT
ACCGCCTTTGAGTGAGCTGATACCGCTCGCCGCAGCCGAACGACCGAGCGCAGCGAGTCAGTGAGCGAGG
AAGCGGAAGGTCAGAGAGCGTTCACCGACAAACAACAGATAAAACGAAAGGCCCAGTCTTTCGACTGAGC
CTTTCGTTTTATTTGATGCCTGCTCGGTACCAAATTCCAGAAAAGAGGCCTCCCGAAAGGGGGGCCTTTT
TTCGTTTTGGTCCGACAGGAAACAGCTATGACCAACGGCTCTATGGTATTTAGGTGACACTATAGAACGA
ATTCACTAGTGATTGGGCGATGAGTGGTCTCGAATGGACACCTATGCCGGTGCCTACGACAGACAGTCCC
GGGAGCGGGAAAACTCCAGTGCAGCCAGCCCCGCCACGCAACGGTCAGCTAACGAGGATAAGGCGGCCGA
CCTGCAGAGGGAGGTGGAGAGGGACGGCGGCAGATTCAGATTCGTAGGCCACTTTAGCGAGGCACCAGGG
ACTAGTGCCTTTGGGACAGCAGAGAGGCCAGAGTTCGAGAGAATCCTGAATGAGTGCCGAGCGGGCCGCC
TGAACATGATCATAGTTTACGATGTTTCCCGGTTCTCACGGCTGAAGGTTATGGACGCCATCCCTATCGT
AAGTGAGCTGCTGGCACTCGGGGTGACTATTGTTAGCACTCAGGAGGGAGTGTTCCGGCAGGGAAATGTC
ATGGACCTGATTCATTTGATTATGCGCCTGGACGCCAGCCACAAAGAAAGCAGCCTTAAGAGCGCGAAAA
TCTTGGACACAAAGAATCTTCAGCGAGAGCTTGGCGGCTACGTGGGAGGGAAGGCCCCCTACGGGTTCGA
ACTCGTTAGCGAGACAAAAGAAATCACCAGAAACGGCCGAATGGTCAACGTCGTCATTAATAAACTGGCA
CATTCCACAACCCCACTGACTGGGCCATTTGAATTCGAACCCGACGTGATCCGTTGGTGGTGGCGTGAAA
TTAAGACGCACAAGCATCTGCCCTTTAAACCTGGATCTCAGGCAGCCATTCACCCGGGCTCCATTACTGG
GCTTTGTAAGCGGATGGACGCCGACGCAGTCCCAACGAGGGGGGAGACAATAGGCAAAAAGACTGCCTCA
AGCGCGTGGGACCCTGCCACAGTCATGCGCATTCTCCGGGATCCCCGCATTGCCGGGTTCGCCGCGGAGG
TGATATATAAAAAGAAGCCCGACGGTACACCCACTACAAAGATTGAGGGCTACCGGATCCAGCGCGACCC
CATTACCCTGCGGCCAGTCGAACTGGATTGCGGGCCTATTATCGAACCGGCAGAATGGTACGAACTTCAG
GCCTGGCTGGATGGACGGGGGAGAGGCAAAGGGCTATCTAGAGGCCAGGCTATCTTGTCCGCGATGGACA
AACTTTATTGCGAATGCGGCGCCGTCATGACATCCAAGAGAGGCGAAGAGAGCATCAAAGATAGTTATAG
ATGCAGACGTCGCAAAGTGGTCGATCCCTCAGCTCCCGGACAGCACGAGGGCACCTGTAATGTCAGTATG
GCCGCATTAGACAAGTTCGTCGCAGAACGTATCTTTAACAAGATCCGTCACGCTGAAGGAGATGAAGAAA
CCCTGGCTCTGTTATGGGAGGCCGCCAGACGATTTGGGAAGCTGACAGAGGCTCCAGAAAAATCTGGCGA
ACGTGCCAACCTGGTAGCTGAGAGAGCGGATGCGCTCAATGCACTGGAGGAACTCTACGAGGATAGGGCA
GCGGGCGCCTACGATGGGCCAGTGGGTCGCAAGCACTTCCGGAAACAGCAGGCAGCACTGACACTTAGAC
AACAGGGCGCCGAGGAGAGGCTCGCCGAGCTAGAGGCCGCTGAGGCCCCGAAGCTCCCCCTGGATCAGTG
GTTCCCTGAGGATGCCGACGCTGATCCCACCGGACCTAAAAGCTGGTGGGGGCGAGCTTCCGTGGACGAT
AAACGGGTTTTCGTCGGCCTCTTCGTGGACAAGATCGTGGTGACTAAGAGCACCACTGGCAGAGGGCAAG
GCACACCAATCGAGAAGCGCGCATCTATCACTTG
